Addgene plasmid #23298: pcDNA-Ikkb-FLAG WT
Depositing lab: Warner Greene. Depositing organization: J. David Gladstone Institutes. Publication: Human T-cell leukemia virus type 1 Tax induction of NF-kappaB involves activation of the IkappaB kinase alpha (IKKalpha) and IKKbeta cellular kinases. Geleziunas R, Ferrell S, Lin X, Mu Y, Cunningham ET, Grant M, Connelly MA, Hambor JE, Marcu KB, Greene WC. Mol Cell Biol. 1998 Sep . 18(9):5157-65. PubMed 9710600.
Backbone
  Vector backbone: pcDNA3.1
  Backbone manufacturer: Invitrogen
  Backbone size w/o insert (bp): 5428
  Vector type: Mammalian Expression
  Selectable markers: Neomycin (select with G418)
Growth in bacteria
  Bacterial resistance: Ampicillin, 100 μg/mL
  Growth temperature: 37°C
  Growth strain: DH5alpha
  Copy number: Unknown
Gene/Insert
  Gene/Insert name: Ikkbeta
  Species: H. sapiens (human)
  Entrez Gene: IKBKB (a.k.a. IKK-2, IKK-beta, IKK2, IKKB, IMD15, IMD15A, IMD15B, NFKBIKB)
  Tag / fusion protein: Flag (C terminal on insert)
  Cloning method: Restriction Enzyme
  Sequencing primers: 5′ CMV-F; 3′ BGH-rev
Terms and licenses: Academic/Nonprofit Terms; Industry Terms: Not Available to Industry
How to cite: pcDNA-Ikkb-FLAG WT was a gift from Warner Greene (Addgene plasmid # 23298 ; http://n2t.net/addgene:23298 ; RRID:Addgene_23298)
