[The description below was written by a language model from this plasmid's Addgene catalogue record and pLannotate feature annotations shown in this document.]
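Description:
pcDNA-Ikkb-FLAG WT is a mammalian expression plasmid built on the pcDNA3.1 backbone and carrying the wild-type human IKKβ (IKBKB) coding sequence. The sequenced record is 7,653 nt. In E. coli it is maintained through a high-copy ColE1/pUC-type origin and selected with ampicillin via the β-lactamase gene. An f1 phage origin is also present, which allows production of single-stranded DNA. For mammalian cells, a separate cassette places the neomycin phosphotransferase gene under the SV40 enhancer/early promoter and SV40 polyadenylation signal, permitting G418 selection of stable transfectants. The annotation also picks up short fragments (ble, lacI, bom, a lac promoter/operator region and a short match to an HIV-1 LTR). These appear to be backbone remnants or short sequence matches rather than functional parts.

The expression unit consists of the human CMV immediate-early enhancer and promoter driving the IKBKB open reading frame, followed directly by a C-terminal FLAG epitope and terminated by the bovine growth hormone polyadenylation signal. A T7 promoter sits between the CMV promoter and the insert, which allows in vitro transcription of the insert. IKKβ is a serine kinase of the canonical IKK complex. It phosphorylates IκB inhibitors on two critical serines, leading to their ubiquitination and degradation and thereby to NF-κB activation. The FLAG tag allows the overexpressed kinase to be detected or immunoprecipitated separately from the endogenous protein. The associated publication examined how HTLV-1 Tax induces NF-κB through activation of IKKα and IKKβ, so the plasmid suits transfection studies of IKK activity and NF-κB signalling. The "WT" in the name suggests it serves as the wild-type reference for mutant versions, though the record does not describe any.
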