Features (pLannotate 1.2.2; 21 found; start..end, strand, type, name):
    125..454     +  promoter       SV40 promoter: SV40 enhancer and early promoter
    521..1312    +  CDS            neo: KKA2_KLEPN - Also known as kan, nptII. Experimental evidence at protein level: Swiss-Prot protein existence level 1. Resistance to kanamycin, neomycin, paromomycin, ribostamycin, butirosin and gentamicin B. From Klebsiella pneumoniae.
   1336..1494    +  CDS            ble (fragment): BLE_KLEPN - Experimental evidence at protein level: Swiss-Prot protein existence level 1. Binding protein with a strong affinity to the bleomycin family of antibiotics. Binds to CL990; an antimitotic-antibiotic compound. From Klebsiella pneumoniae.
   1489..1610    +  polyA_signal   SV40 poly(A) signal: SV40 polyadenylation signal
   1683..1699    -  protein_bind   lac operator: The lac repressor binds to the lac operator to inhibit transcription in E. coli. This inhibition can be relieved by adding lactose or isopropyl-β-D-thiogalactopyranoside (IPTG). lac repressor encoded by lacI
   1707..1737    -  promoter       lac promoter: promoter for the E. coli lac operon
   1752..1773    -  protein_bind   CAP binding site: CAP binding activates transcription in the presence of cAMP. E. coli catabolite activator protein
   1786..1878    -  CDS            lacI (fragment): lac repressor; lacI; The lac repressor binds to the lac operator to inhibit transcription in E. coli. This inhibition can be relieved by adding lactose or isopropyl-β-D-thiogalactopyranoside (IPTG).
   2061..2649    -  rep_origin     ori: high-copy-number ColE1/pMB1/pBR322/pUC origin of replication
   2820..3680    -  CDS            AmpR: β-lactamase; bla; confers resistance to ampicillin, carbenicillin, and related antibiotics
   3681..3785    -  promoter       AmpR promoter: bla
   3844..3896    -  misc_feature   bom (fragment): basis of mobility region from pBR322
   4051..4430    +  enhancer       CMV enhancer: human cytomegalovirus immediate early enhancer
   4431..4634    +  promoter       CMV promoter: human cytomegalovirus (CMV) immediate early promoter
   4630..4663    +  LTR            5' LTR (truncated) (fragment): truncated 5' long terminal repeat (LTR) from HIV-1
   4679..4697    +  promoter       T7 promoter: promoter for bacteriophage T7 RNA polymerase
   4740..7007    +  CDS            IKBKB: IKKB_HUMAN - Also known as IKKB. Experimental evidence at protein level: Swiss-Prot protein existence level 1. Serine kinase that plays an essential role in the NF-kappa-B signaling pathway which is activated by multiple stimuli such as inflammatory cytokines, bacterial or viral products, DNA damages or other cellular stresses (PubMed:30337470). Acts as part of the canonical IKK complex in the conventional pathway of NF-kappa-B activation. Phosphorylates inhibitors of NF-kappa-B on 2 critical serine residues. These modifications allow polyubiquitination of the inhibitors and subsequent degrada
   7011..7031    +  CDS            FLAG (fragment): FLAG® epitope tag, followed by an enterokinase cleavage site
   7066..7290    +  polyA_signal   bGH poly(A) signal: bovine growth hormone polyadenylation signal
   7294..7315    +  promoter       SV40 promoter (fragment): SV40 enhancer and early promoter
   7336..111     +  rep_origin     f1 ori (across the origin) (sequence partly withheld): f1 bacteriophage origin of replication; arrow indicates direction of (+) strand synthesis
>Addgene plasmid #23298 | pcDNA-Ikkb-FLAG WT | addgene full sequence | sequence record 421256 | Addgene NGS Result
GAACAACACTCAACCCTATCTCGGTCTATTCTTTTGATTTATAAGGGATTTTGCCGATTTCGGCCTATTG
GTTAAAAAATGAGCTGATTTAACAAAAATTTAACGCGAATTAATTCTGTGGAATGTGTGTCAGTTAGGGT
GTGGAAAGTCCCCAGGCTCCCCAGCAGGCAGAAGTATGCAAAGCATGCATCTCAATTAGTCAGCAACCAG
GTGTGGAAAGTCCCCAGGCTCCCCAGCAGGCAGAAGTATGCAAAGCATGCATCTCAATTAGTCAGCAACC
ATAGTCCCGCCCCTAACTCCGCCCATCCCGCCCCTAACTCCGCCCAGTTCCGCCCATTCTCCGCCCCATG
GCTGACTAATTTTTTTTATTTATGCAGAGGCCGAGGCCGCCTCTGCCTCTGAGCTATTCCAGAAGTAGTG
AGGAGGCTTTTTTGGAGGCCTAGGCTTTTGCAAAAAGCTCCCGGGAGCTTGTATATCCATTTTCGGATCT
GATCAAGAGACAGGATGAGGATCGTTTCGCATGATTGAACAAGATGGATTGCACGCAGGTTCTCCGGCCG
CTTGGGTGGAGAGGCTATTCGGCTATGACTGGGCACAACAGACAATCGGCTGCTCTGATGCCGCCGTGTT
CCGGCTGTCAGCGCAGGGGCGCCCGGTTCTTTTTGTCAAGACCGACCTGTCCGGTGCCCTGAATGAACTG
CAGGACGAGGCAGCGCGGCTATCGTGGCTGGCCACGACGGGCGTTCCTTGCGCAGCTGTGCTCGACGTTG
TCACTGAAGCGGGAAGGGACTGGCTGCTATTGGGCGAAGTGCCGGGGCAGGATCTCCTGTCATCTCACCT
TGCTCCTGCCGAGAAAGTATCCATCATGGCTGATGCAATGCGGCGGCTGCATACGCTTGATCCGGCTACC
TGCCCATTCGACCACCAAGCGAAACATCGCATCGAGCGAGCACGTACTCGGATGGAAGCCGGTCTTGTCG
ATCAGGATGATCTGGACGAAGAGCATCAGGGGCTCGCGCCAGCCGAACTGTTCGCCAGGCTCAAGGCGCG
CATGCCCGACGGCGAGGATCTCGTCGTGACCCATGGCGATGCCTGCTTGCCGAATATCATGGTGGAAAAT
GGCCGCTTTTCTGGATTCATCGACTGTGGCCGGCTGGGTGTGGCGGACCGCTATCAGGACATAGCGTTGG
CTACCCGTGATATTGCTGAAGAGCTTGGCGGCGAATGGGCTGACCGCTTCCTCGTGCTTTACGGTATCGC
CGCTCCCGATTCGCAGCGCATCGCCTTCTATCGCCTTCTTGACGAGTTCTTCTGAGCGGGACTCTGGGGT
TCGAAATGACCGACCAAGCGACGCCCAACCTGCCATCACGAGATTTCGATTCCACCGCCGCCTTCTATGA
AAGGTTGGGCTTCGGAATCGTTTTCCGGGACGCCGGCTGGATGATCCTCCAGCGCGGGGATCTCATGCTG
GAGTTCTTCGCCCACCCCAACTTGTTTATTGCAGCTTATAATGGTTACAAATAAAGCAATAGCATCACAA
ATTTCACAAATAAAGCATTTTTTTCACTGCATTCTAGTTGTGGTTTGTCCAAACTCATCAATGTATCTTA
TCATGTCTGTATACCGTCGACCTCTAGCTAGAGCTTGGCGTAATCATGGTCATAGCTGTTTCCTGTGTGA
AATTGTTATCCGCTCACAATTCCACACAACATACGAGCCGGAAGCATAAAGTGTAAAGCCTGGGGTGCCT
AATGAGTGAGCTAACTCACATTAATTGCGTTGCGCTCACTGCCCGCTTTCCAGTCGGGAAACCTGTCGTG
CCAGCTGCATTAATGAATCGGCCAACGCGCGGGGAGAGGCGGTTTGCGTATTGGGCGCTCTTCCGCTTCC
TCGCTCACTGACTCGCTGCGCTCGGTCGTTCGGCTGCGGCGAGCGGTATCAGCTCACTCAAAGGCGGTAA
TACGGTTATCCACAGAATCAGGGGATAACGCAGGAAAGAACATGTGAGCAAAAGGCCAGCAAAAGGCCAG
GAACCGTAAAAAGGCCGCGTTGCTGGCGTTTTTCCATAGGCTCCGCCCCCCTGACGAGCATCACAAAAAT
CGACGCTCAAGTCAGAGGTGGCGAAACCCGACAGGACTATAAAGATACCAGGCGTTTCCCCCTGGAAGCT
CCCTCGTGCGCTCTCCTGTTCCGACCCTGCCGCTTACCGGATACCTGTCCGCCTTTCTCCCTTCGGGAAG
CGTGGCGCTTTCTCATAGCTCACGCTGTAGGTATCTCAGTTCGGTGTAGGTCGTTCGCTCCAAGCTGGGC
TGTGTGCACGAACCCCCCGTTCAGCCCGACCGCTGCGCCTTATCCGGTAACTATCGTCTTGAGTCCAACC
CGGTAAGACACGACTTATCGCCACTGGCAGCAGCCACTGGTAACAGGATTAGCAGAGCGAGGTATGTAGG
CGGTGCTACAGAGTTCTTGAAGTGGTGGCCTAACTACGGCTACACTAGAAGAACAGTATTTGGTATCTGC
GCTCTGCTGAAGCCAGTTACCTTCGGAAAAAGAGTTGGTAGCTCTTGATCCGGCAAACAAACCACCGCTG
GTAGCGGTGGTTTTTTTGTTTGCAAGCAGCAGATTACGCGCAGAAAAAAAGGATCTCAAGAAGATCCTTT
GATCTTTTCTACGGGGTCTGACGCTCAGTGGAACGAAAACTCACGTTAAGGGATTTTGGTCATGAGATTA
TCAAAAAGGATCTTCACCTAGATCCTTTTAAATTAAAAATGAAGTTTTAAATCAATCTAAAGTATATATG
AGTAAACTTGGTCTGACAGTTACCAATGCTTAATCAGTGAGGCACCTATCTCAGCGATCTGTCTATTTCG
TTCATCCATAGTTGCCTGACTCCCCGTCGTGTAGATAACTACGATACGGGAGGGCTTACCATCTGGCCCC
AGTGCTGCAATGATACCGCGAGACCCACGCTCACCGGCTCCAGATTTATCAGCAATAAACCAGCCAGCCG
GAAGGGCCGAGCGCAGAAGTGGTCCTGCAACTTTATCCGCCTCCATCCAGTCTATTAATTGTTGCCGGGA
AGCTAGAGTAAGTAGTTCGCCAGTTAATAGTTTGCGCAACGTTGTTGCCATTGCTACAGGCATCGTGGTG
TCACGCTCGTCGTTTGGTATGGCTTCATTCAGCTCCGGTTCCCAACGATCAAGGCGAGTTACATGATCCC
CCATGTTGTGCAAAAAAGCGGTTAGCTCCTTCGGTCCTCCGATCGTTGTCAGAAGTAAGTTGGCCGCAGT
GTTATCACTCATGGTTATGGCAGCACTGCATAATTCTCTTACTGTCATGCCATCCGTAAGATGCTTTTCT
GTGACTGGTGAGTACTCAACCAAGTCATTCTGAGAATAGTGTATGCGGCGACCGAGTTGCTCTTGCCCGG
CGTCAATACGGGATAATACCGCGCCACATAGCAGAACTTTAAAAGTGCTCATCATTGGAAAACGTTCTTC
GGGGCGAAAACTCTCAAGGATCTTACCGCTGTTGAGATCCAGTTCGATGTAACCCACTCGTGCACCCAAC
TGATCTTCAGCATCTTTTACTTTCACCAGCGTTTCTGGGTGAGCAAAAACAGGAAGGCAAAATGCCGCAA
AAAAGGGAATAAGGGCGACACGGAAATGTTGAATACTCATACTCTTCCTTTTTCAATATTATTGAAGCAT
TTATCAGGGTTATTGTCTCATGAGCGGATACATATTTGAATGTATTTAGAAAAATAAACAAATAGGGGTT
CCGCGCACATTTCCCCGAAAAGTGCCACCTGACGTCGACGGATCGGGAGATCTCCCGATCCCCTATGGTG
CACTCTCAGTACAATCTGCTCTGATGCCGCATAGTTAAGCCAGTATCTGCTCCCTGCTTGTGTGTTGGAG
GTCGCTGAGTAGTGCGCGAGCAAAATTTAAGCTACAACAAGGCAAGGCTTGACCGACAATTGCATGAAGA
ATCTGCTTAGGGTTAGGCGTTTTGCGCTGCTTCGCGATGTACGGGCCAGATATACGCGTTGACATTGATT
ATTGACTAGTTATTAATAGTAATCAATTACGGGGTCATTAGTTCATAGCCCATATATGGAGTTCCGCGTT
ACATAACTTACGGTAAATGGCCCGCCTGGCTGACCGCCCAACGACCCCCGCCCATTGACGTCAATAATGA
CGTATGTTCCCATAGTAACGCCAATAGGGACTTTCCATTGACGTCAATGGGTGGAGTATTTACGGTAAAC
TGCCCACTTGGCAGTACATCAAGTGTATCATATGCCAAGTACGCCCCCTATTGACGTCAATGACGGTAAA
TGGCCCGCCTGGCATTATGCCCAGTACATGACCTTATGGGACTTTCCTACTTGGCAGTACATCTACGTAT
TAGTCATCGCTATTACCATGGTGATGCGGTTTTGGCAGTACATCAATGGGCGTGGATAGCGGTTTGACTC
ACGGGGATTTCCAAGTCTCCACCCCATTGACGTCAATGGGAGTTTGTTTTGGCACCAAAATCAACGGGAC
TTTCCAAAATGTCGTAACAACTCCGCCCCATTGACGCAAATGGGCGGTAGGCGTGTACGGTGGGAGGTCT
ATATAAGCAGAGCTCTCTGGCTAACTAGAGAACCCACTGCTTACTGGCTTATCGAAATTAATACGACTCA
CTATAGGGAGACCCAAGCTGGCTAGCGTTTAAACGGGCCCTCTAGAAGTATGAGCTGGTCACCTTCCCTG
ACAACGCAGACATGTGGGGCCTGGGAAATGAAAGAGCGCCTTGGGACAGGGGGATTTGGAAATGTCATCC
GATGGCACAATCAGGAAACAGGTGAGCAGATTGCCATCAAGCAGTGCCGGCAGGAGCTCAGCCCCCGGAA
CCGAGAGCGGTGGTGCCTGGAGATCCAGATCATGAGAAGGCTGACCCACCCCAATGTGGTGGCTGCCCGA
GATGTCCCTGAGGGGATGCAGAACTTGGCGCCCAATGACCTGCCCCTGCTGGCCATGGAGTACTGCCAAG
GAGGAGATCTCCGGAAGTACCTGAACCAGTTTGAGAACTGCTGTGGTCTGCGGGAAGGTGCCATCCTCAC
CTTGCTGAGTGACATTGCCTCTGCGCTTAGATACCTTCATGAAAACAGAATCATCCATCGGGATCTAAAG
CCAGAAAACATCGTCCTGCAGCAAGGAGAACAGAGGTTAATACACAAAATTATTGACCTAGGATATGCCA
AGGAGCTGGATCAGGGCAGTCTTTGCACATCATTCGTGGGGACCCTGCAGTACCTGGCCCCAGAGCTACT
GGAGCAGCAGAAGTACACAGTGACCGTCGACTACTGGAGCTTCGGCACCCTGGCCTTTGAGTGCATCACG
GGCTTCCGGCCCTTCCTCCCCAACTGGCAGCCCGTGCAGTGGCATTCAAAAGTGCGGCAGAAGAGTGAGG
TGGACATTGTTGTTAGCGAAGACTTGAATGGAACGGTGAAGTTTTCAAGCTCTTTACCCTACCCCAATAA
TCTTAACAGTGTCCTGGCTGAGCGACTGGAGAAGTGGCTGCAACTGATGCTGATGTGGCACCCCCGACAG
AGGGGCACGGATCCCACGTATGGGCCCAATGGCTGCTTCAAGGCCCTGGATGACATCTTAAACTTAAAGC
TGGTTCATATCTTGAACATGGTCACGGGCACCATCCACACCTACCCTGTGACAGAGGATGAGAGTCTGCA
GAGCTTGAAGGCCAGAATCCAACAGGACACGGGCATCCCAGAGGAGGACCAGGAGCTGCTGCAGGAAGCG
GGCCTGGCGTTGATCCCCGATAAGCCTGCCACTCAGTGTATTTCAGACGGCAAGTTAAATGAGGGCCACA
CATTGGACATGGATCTTGTTTTTCTCTTTGACAACAGTAAAATCACCTATGAGACTCAGATCTCCCCACG
GCCCCAACCTGAAAGTGTCAGCTGTATCCTTCAAGAGCCCAAGAGGAATCTCGCCTTCTTCCAGCTGAGG
AAGGTGTGGGGCCAGGTCTGGCACAGCATCCAGACCCTGAAGGAAGATTGCAACCGGCTGCAGCAGGGAC
AGCGAGCCGCCATGATGAATCTCCTCCGAAACAACAGCTGCCTCTCCAAAATGAAGAATTCCATGGCTTC
CATGTCTCAGCAGCTCAAGGCCAAGTTGGATTTCTTCAAAACCAGCATCCAGATTGACCTGGAGAAGTAC
AGCGAGCAAACCGAGTTTGGGATCACATCAGATAAACTGCTGCTGGCCTGGAGGGAAATGGAGCAGGCTG
TGGAGCTCTGTGGGCGGGAGAACGAAGTGAAACTCCTGGTAGAACGGATGATGGCTCTGCAGACCGACAT
TGTGGACTTACAGAGGAGCCCCATGGGCCGGAAGCAGGGGGGAACGCTGGACGACCTAGAGGAGCAAGCA
AGGGAGCTGTACAGGAGACTAAGGGAAAAACCTCGAGACCAGCGAACTGAGGGTGACAGTCAGGAAATGG
TACGGCTGCTGCTTCAGGCAATTCAGAGCTTCGAGAAGAAAGTGCGAGTGATCTATACGCAGCTCAGTAA
AACTGTGGTTTGCAAGCAGAAGGCGCTGGAACTGTTGCCCAAGGTGGAAGAGGTGGTGAGCTTAATGAAT
GAGGATGAGAAGACTGTTGTCCGGCTGCAGGAGAAGCGGCAGAAGGAGCTCTGGAATCTCCTGAAGATTG
CTTGTAGCAAGGTCCGTGGTCCTGTCAGTGGAAGCCCGGATAGCATGAATGCCTCTCGACTTAGCCAGCC
TGGGCAGCTGATGTCTCAGCCCTCCACGGCCTCCAACAGCTTACCTGAGCCAGCCAAGAAGAGTGAAGAA
CTGGTGGCTGAAGCACATAACCTCTGCACCCTGCTAGAAAATGCCATACAGGACACTGTGAGGGAACAAG
ACCAGAGTTTCACGGCCCTAGACTGGAGCTGGTTACAGACGGAAGAAGAAGAGCACAGCTGCCTGGAGCA
GGCCTCAGACTACAAGGACGACGACGACAAGTGAAGCTTAAGTTTAAACCGCTGATCAGCCTCGACTGTG
CCTTCTAGTTGCCAGCCATCTGTTGTTTGCCCCTCCCCCGTGCCTTCCTTGACCCTGGAAGGTGCCACTC
CCACTGTCCTTTCCTAATAAAATGAGGAAATTGCATCGCATTGTCTGAGTAGGTGTCATTCTATTCTGGG
GGGTGGGGTGGGGCAGGACAGCAAGGGGGAGGATTGGGAAGACAATAGCAGGCATGCTGGGGATGCGGTG
GGCTCTATGGCTTCTGAGGCGGAAAGAACCAGCTGGGGCTCTAGGGGGTATCCCC
[124 nt withheld, positions 7336-7459]
C
[91 nt withheld, positions 7461-7551]
A
[49 nt withheld, positions 7553-7601]
CCTTTGACGTTGGAGTCCACGTTCTTTAATAGTGGACTCTTGTTCCAAACTG
