>Addgene plasmid #23298 | pcDNA-Ikkb-FLAG WT | addgene partial sequence | sequence record 29918 | 23298 with BGH-rev
GCTTCCTTGTCGTCGTCGTCCTTGTAGTCTGAGGCCTGCTCCAGGCAGCTGTGCTCTTCTTCTTCCGTCT
GTAACCAGCTCCAGTCTAGGGCCGTGAAACTCTGGTCTTGTTCCCTCACAGTGTCCTGTATGGCATTTTC
TAGCAGGGTGCAGAGGTTATGTGCTTCAGCCACCAGTTCTTCACTCTTCTTGGCTGGCTCAGGTAAGCTG
TTGGAGGCCGTGGAGGGCTGAGACATCAGCTGCCCAGGCTGGCTAAGTCGAGAGGCATTCATGCTATCCG
GGCTTCCACTGACAGGACCACGGACCTTGCTACAAGCAATCTTCAGGAGATTCCAGAGCTCCTTCTGCCG
CTTCTCCTGCAGCCGGACAACAGTCTTCTCATCCTCATTCATTAAGCTCACCACCTCTTCCACCTTGGGC
AACAGTTCCAGCGCCTTCTGCTTGCAAACCACAGTTTTACTGAGCTGCGTATAGATCACTCGCACTTTCT
TCTCGAAGCTCTGAATTGCCTGAAGCAGCAGCCGTACCATTTCCTGACTGTCACCCTCAGTTCGCTGGTC
TCGAGGTTTTTCCCTTAGTCTCCTGTACAGCTCCCTTGCTTGCTCCTCTAGGTCGTCCAGCGTTCCCCCC
TGCTTCCGGCCCATGGGGCTCCTCTGTAAGTCCACAATGTCGGTCTGCAGAGCCATCATCCGTTCTACCA
GGAGTTTCACTTCGTTCTCCCGCCCACAGAGCTCCACAGCCTGNTCCATTT
